>Addgene plasmid #145435 | pGBW-m4046312 | depositor full sequence | sequence record 287612 | Full Sequence
GCGGCCGCCCCACACACCATAGCTTCAAAATGTTTCTACTCCTTTTTTACTCTTCCAGATTTTCTCGGAC
TCCGCGCATCGCCGTACCACTTCAAAACACCCAAGCACAGCATACTAAATTTCCCCTCTTTCTTCCTCTA
GGGTGTCGTTAATTACCCGTACTAAAGGTTTGGAAAAGAAAAAAGAGACCGCCTCGTTTCTTTTTCTTCG
TCGAAAAAGGCAATAAAAATTTTTATCACGTTTCTTTTTCTTGAAAATTTTTTTTTTTGATTTTTTTCTC
TTTCGATGACCTCCCATTGATATTTAAGTTAATAAACGGTCTTCAATTTCTCAAGTTTCAGTTTCATTTT
TCTTGTTCTATTACAACTTTTTTTACTTCTTGCTCATTAGAAAGAAAGCATAGCAATCTAATCTAAGTTT
TAATTACAAAATGTCTGCTGTCAAAAGAACTATTAAGGGTACCCATCACTGGTTGCTGCTAACAATCTTA
ACTTCCTTGTTAGTGCTTGTTCAAAGTACCCAGTGGTCGTTGTTTTTCTTCTTGTACGAGAACGCCTTTC
TCCCATTCGCAATGGGGATAATTGCTATGTCAGCTTTTGCCATGATGTTCGTTAAGCACAAACATGCGTT
TTTGTGCTTATTCTTGTTGCCTTCTCTCGCTACGGTAGCTTATTTCAATATGGTCTACATGCCAGCTTCC
TGGGTTATGCGTATCATGACTTGGTTGGACATGGTTGATACCAGCCTTTCTGGTTTCAAGTTGAAAGATT
GTGTCATGTACGCATCTGCCGTTGTATTACTAATTCTTATGACTGCTAGAACCGTCTATGACGATGGCGC
GAGAAGGGTTTGGACACTAATGAACGTGTTGACTTTAGTTTACAAGGTCTACTATGGAAATGCCTTGGAC
CAAGCTATCTCCATGTGGGCTTTAATAATCTCAGTCACTTCTAACTACAGTGGTGTTGTTACTACAGTGA
TGTTTTTGGCTAGAGGTATTGTCTTCATGTGTGTTGAATATTGTCCCATTTTCTTTATCACCGGTAACAC
TTTACAATGCATTATGTTGGTTTACTGTTTCTTAGGTTACTTTTGTACCTGTTATTTCGGCCTATTTTGT
TTGTTGAATCGATACTTTAGACTCACATTGGGTGTTTACGATTATTTGGTCAGCACTCAAGAATTTAGAT
ATATGAACTCCCAAGGTTTGTTACCACCAAAGAACTCTATTGATGCCTTCAAGTTGAACATCAAGCTGTT
AGGTGTCGGTGGAAAACCTTGCATCAAGGTAGCCACCGTCCAACTCGTGCCGAGAGGTTCTTGGAGCCAT
CCGCAGTTTGAAAAATAAACAGGCCCCTTTTCCTTTGTCGATATCATGTAATTAGTTATGTCACGCTTAC
ATTCACGCCCTCCTCCCACATCCGCTCTAACCGAAAAGGAAGGAGTTAGACAACCTGAAGTCTAGGTCCC
TATTTATTTTTTTTAATAGTTATGTTAGTATTAAGAACGTTATTTATATTTCAAATTTTTCTTTTTTTTC
TGTACAAAGCGGCCGCCGAACCACTAGTGCACTGCAGTACACGGTTTCCTTGAAATTTTTTTGATTCGGT
AATCTCCGAACAGAAGGAAGAACGAAGGAAGGAGCACAGACTTAGATTGGTATATATACGCATATGTAGT
GTTGAAGAAACATGAAATTGCCCAGTATTCTTAACCCAACTGCACAGAACAAAAACGTGCAGGAAACGAA
GATAAATCATGTCGAAAGCTACATATAAGGAACGTGCTGCTACTCATCCTAGTCCTGTTGCTGCCAAGCT
ATTTAATATCATGCACGAAAAGCAAACAAACTTGTGTGCTTCATTGGATGTTCGTACCACCAAGGAATTA
CTGGAGTTAGTTGAAGCATTAGGTCCCAAAATTTGTTTACTAAAAACACATGTGGATATCTTGACTGATT
TTTCCATGGAGGGCACAGTTAAGCCGCTAAAGGCATTATCCGCCAAGTACAATTTTTTACTCTTCGAGGA
CAGAAAATTTGCTGACATTGGTAATACAGTCAAATTGCAGTACTCTGCGGGTGTATACAGAATAGCAGAA
TGGGCAGACATTACGAATGCACACGGTGTGGTGGGCCCAGGTATTGTTAGCGGTTTGAAGCAGGCGGCAG
AAGAAGTAACAAAGGAACCTAGAGGCCTTTTGATGTTAGCAGAATTGTCATGCAAGGGCTCCCTATCTAC
TGGAGAATATACTAAGGGTACTGTTGACATTGCGAAGAGCGACAAAGATTTTGTTATCGGCTTTATTGCT
CAAAGAGACATGGGTGGAAGAGATGAAGGTTACGATTGGTTGATTATGACACCCGGTGTGGGTTTAGATG
ACAAGGGAGATGCATTGGGTCAACAGTATAGAACCGTGGATGATGTGGTTTCTACAGGATCTGACATTAT
TATTGTTGGAAGAGGACTATTTGCAAAGGGAAGGGATGCTAAGGTAGAGGGTGAACGTTACAGAAAAGCA
GGCTGGGAAGCATATTTGAGAAGATGCGGCCAGCAAAACTAAAAAACTGTATTATAAGTAAATGCATGTA
TACTAAACTCACAAATTAGAGCTTCAATTTAATTATATCAGTTATTACCCGAGTAACGAAGCATCTGTGC
TTCATTTTGTAGAACAAAAATGCAACGCGAGAGCGCTAATTTTTCAAACAAAGAATCTGAGCTGCATTTT
TACAGAACAGAAATGCAACGCGAAAGCGCTATTTTACCAACGAAGAATCTGTGCTTCATTTTTGTAAAAC
AAAAATGCAACGCGAGAGCGCTAATTTTTCAAACAAAGAATCTGAGCTGCATTTTTACAGAACAGAAATG
CAACGCGAGAGCGCTATTTTACCAACAAAGAATCTATACTTCTTTTTTGTTCTACAAAAATGCATCCCGA
GAGCGCTATTTTTCTAACAAAGCATCTTAGATTACTTTTTTTCTCCTTTGTGCGCTCTATAATGCAGTCT
CTTGATAACTTTTTGCACTGTAGGTCCGTTAAGGTTAGAAGAAGGCTACTTTGGTGTCTATTTTCTCTTC
CATAAAAAAAGCCTGACTCCACTTCCCGCGTTTACTGATTACTAGCGAAGCTGCGGGTGCATTTTTTCAA
GATAAAGGCATCCCCGATTATATTCTATACCGATGTGGATTGCGCATACTTTGTGAACAGAAAGTGATAG
CGTTGATGATTCTTCATTGGTCAGAAAATTATGAACGGTTTCTTCTATTTTGTCTCTATATACTACGTAT
AGGAAATGTTTACATTTTCGTATTGTTTTCGATTCACTCTATGAATAGTTCTTACTACAATTTTTTTGTC
TAAAGAGTAATACTAGAGATAAACATAAAAAATGTAGAGGTCGAGTTTAGATGCAAGTTCAAGGAGCGAA
AGGTGGATGGGTAGGTTATATAGGGATATAGCACAGAGATATATAGCAAAGAGATACTTTTGAGCAATGT
TTGTGGAAGCGGTATTCGCAATATTTTAGTAGCTCGTTACAGTCCGGTGCGTTTTTGGTTTTTTGAAAGT
GCGTCATCAGAGCGCTTTTGGTTTTCAAAAGCGCTCTGAAGTTCCTATACTTTCTAGCTAGAGAATAGGA
ACTTCCCGAGCGGCCGCGTGTTACAAGCTTGACTCCAGCGTAACTGGACTGCAATCAACTCACTGGCTCA
CCTTCACGGGTGGGCCTTTCTTCGGTAGAAAATCAAAGGATCTTCTTGAGATCCTTTTTTTCTGCGCGTA
ATCTGCTGCTTGCAAACAAAAAAACCACCGCTACCAGCGGTGGTTTGTTTGCCGGATCAAGAGCTACCAA
CTCTTTTTCCGAGGTAACTGGCTTCAGCAGAGCGCAGATACCAAATACTGTTCTTCTAGTGTAGCCGTAG
TTAGGCCACCACTTCAAGAACTCTGTAGCACCGCCTACATACCTCGCTCTGCTAATCCTGTTACCAGTGG
CTGCTGCCAGTGGCGATAAGTCGTGTCTTACCGGGTTGGACTCAAGACGATAGTTACCGGATAAGGCGCA
GCGGTCGGGCTGAACGGGGGGTTCGTGCACACAGCCCAGCTTGGAGCGAACGACCTACACCGAACTGAGA
TACCTACAGCGTGAGCTATGAGAAAGCGCCACGCTTCCCGAAGGGAGAAAGGCGGACAGGTATCCGGTAA
GCGGCAGGGTCGGAACAGGAGAGCGCACGAGGGAGCTTCCAGGGGTAAACGCCTGGTATCTTTATAGTCC
TGTCGGGTTTCGCCACCTCTGACTTGAGCATCGATTTTTGTGATGCTCGTCAGGGGGGCGGAGCCTATGG
AAAAACGCCAGCAACGCAGAAAGGCCCACCCGAAGGTGAGCCAGGTGATTACATTTGGGCCCTCATCAGA
GGTTTTCACCGTCATCACCGAAACGCGCGAGGCAGCTGCGGTAAAGCTCATCAGCGTGGTCGTGAAGCGA
TTCACAGATGTCTGCCTGTTCATCCGCGTCCAGCTCGTTGAGTTTCTCCAGAAGCGTTAATGTCTGGCTT
CTGATAAAGCGGGCCATGTTAAGGGCGGTTTTTTCCTGTTTGGTCACTTACCAATGCTTAATCAGTGAGG
CACCTATCTCAGCGATCTGTCTATTTCGTTCATCCATAGTTGCCTGACTCCCCGTCGTGTAGATAACTAC
GATGCGGGAGGGCTTACCATCTGGCCCCAGTGCTGCAATGATACCGCGAGACCCACGCTCACCGGCTCCA
GATTTATCAGCAATAAACCAGCCAGCCGGGAGGGCCGAGCGCAGAAGTGATCCTGCAACTTTATCCGCCT
CCATCCAGTCTATTAATTGTTGCCGGGAAGCTAGAGTAAGTAGTTCGCCAGTTAATAGTTTGCGCAACGT
TGTTGCCATTGCTACAGGCATCGTGGTGTCACGCTCGTCGTTTGGTATGGCTTCATTCAGCTCCGGTTCC
CAACGATCAAGGCGAGTTACATGATCCCCCATGTTGTGCAAAAAAGCGGTTAGCTCCTTCGGTCCTCCGA
TCGTTGCCAGAAGTAAGTTGGCCGCAGTGTTATCACTCATGGTTATGGCAGCACTGCATAATTCTCTTAC
TGTCATGCCATCCGTGAGATGCTTTTCTGTGACTGGTGAGTACTCAACCAAGTCATTCTGAGAATAGTGT
ATGCGGCGACCGAGTTGCTCTTGCCCGGCGTCAATACGGGATAATACCGCGCCACATAGCAGAACTTTAA
AAGTGCTCATCATTGGAAAACGTTCTTCGGGGCGTAAACTCTCAAGGATCTTACCGCTGTTGAGATCCAG
TTCGATGTAACCCACTCGTGCACCCAACTGATCTTCAGCATCTTTTACTTTCACCAGCGTTTCTGGGTGA
GCAAAAACAGGAAGGCAAAATGCCGCAAAAAAGGGAATAAGGGCGACACGGAAATGTTGAATACTCATTT
TAGCTTCCTTAGCTCCTGAAAATCTCGATAACTCAAAAAATACGCCCGGTAGTGATCTTATTTCATTATG
GTGAAAGTTGGAACCTCTTACGTGCCGATCAAGTCAAAAGCCTCCGGTCGGAGGCTTTTGACTTTCTGCT
ATGGAGGTCAGGTATGATTTAAATGGTCAGTTAGA
Features (pLannotate 1.2.2; 13 found; start..end, strand, type, name):
     10..417     +  promoter       TEF1 promoter: S. cerevisiae TEF1; promoter for EF-1α
    434..1303    +  CDS            R1A_SARS2 (fragment): Experimental evidence at protein level: Swiss-Prot protein existence level 1. [Non-structural protein 10]: Plays a pivotal role in viral transcription by stimulating both nsp14 3'-5' exoribonuclease and nsp16 2'-O-methyltransferase activities. Therefore plays an essential role in viral mRNAs cap methylation. From Severe acute respiratory syndrome coronavirus 2 (2019-nCoV) (SARS-CoV-2).
   1374..1546    +  terminator     CYC1 terminator (fragment): S. cerevisiae CYC1; transcription terminator for CYC1
   1582..1758    +  promoter       URA3 promoter (fragment): S. cerevisiae URA3
   1759..2562    +  CDS            URA3: orotidine-5'-phosphate decarboxylase, required for uracil biosynthesis; S. cerevisiae URA3; yeast auxotrophic marker, counterselectable with 5-fluoroorotic acid (5-FOA)
   2645..3627    -  rep_origin     2μ ori: yeast 2μ plasmid origin of replication
   3705..3734    +  terminator     T3Te terminator: phage T3 early transcription terminator
   3756..4343    +  rep_origin     ori: high-copy-number ColE1/pMB1/pBR322/pUC origin of replication
   4355..4382    -  terminator     T7Te terminator: phage T7 early transcription terminator
   4406..4597    -  CDS            rop: Rop protein, which maintains plasmids at low copy number; rop
   4598..5458    -  CDS            AmpR: β-lactamase; bla; confers resistance to ampicillin, carbenicillin, and related antibiotics
   5459..5561    -  promoter       cat promoter: promoter of the E. coli cat gene encoding chloramphenicol acetyltransferase
   5562..5593    -  terminator     tonB terminator: bidirectional E. coli tonB-P14 transcription terminator
