[The description below was written by a language model from this plasmid's Addgene catalogue record and pLannotate feature annotations shown in this document.]
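Description:
pGBW-m4046312 is a yeast–E. coli shuttle plasmid for expressing the SARS-CoV-2 non-structural protein nsp6 in Saccharomyces cerevisiae. In bacteria it is maintained through a ColE1/pUC-type origin, catalogued as high copy, and selected with ampicillin through a β-lactamase gene that the annotation places downstream of a cat promoter. A short feature annotated as rop lies next to AmpR. The bacterial module is insulated by several short terminators (T3Te, T7Te and tonB). In yeast, the 2μ origin supports episomal multicopy replication. The URA3 marker, with its own promoter, complements uracil auxotrophy and can be counterselected with 5-FOA.

The expression cassette consists of the constitutive TEF1 promoter, the nsp6 open reading frame and a CYC1 terminator. The insert of roughly 870 bp was made by gene synthesis and recoded for S. cerevisiae codon usage ("recode 1"). It corresponds to the nsp6 segment of the ORF1ab polyprotein. The automated feature table identifies it only as a fragment of the SARS-CoV-2 replicase polyprotein 1a, and the nsp10 function text attached to that hit is generic database wording, not a description of this insert. According to the catalogue entry, the backbone supplies a C-terminal thrombin-cleavable StrepII tag. This tag is not annotated separately in the feature table, but it would allow affinity capture of the protein followed by tag removal.

The annotated sequence record is 5,635 nt, somewhat larger than the sum of the listed backbone and insert sizes. The plasmid is intended for constitutive production of tagged nsp6 in yeast, and the record gives no more specific application.
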