Addgene plasmid #145435: pGBW-m4046312
Purpose: Yeast Expression plasmid for SARS-CoV-2 nsp6
Depositing lab: Ginkgo Bioworks & Benjie Chen. Depositing organization: Ginkgo Bioworks.
Backbone
  Vector backbone: AmpR; 2u URA3
  Backbone size w/o insert (bp): 4078
  Vector type: Yeast Expression
  Selectable markers: URA3
Growth in bacteria
  Bacterial resistance: Ampicillin, 100 μg/mL
  Growth temperature: 37°C
  Growth strain: DH5alpha
  Copy number: High Copy
Gene/Insert
  Gene/Insert name: SARS-CoV-2 nsp6
  Species: S. cerevisiae (budding yeast); Severe acute respiratory syndrome coronavirus 2
  Insert size (bp): 869
  Mutation: Saccharomyces cerevisiae recode 1
  Entrez Gene: ORF1ab (a.k.a. GU280_gp01)
  Promoter: pTEF1
  Tag / fusion protein: Cleavable thrombin;StrepII (C terminal on backbone)
  Cloning method: Unknown
Resource information
  A portion of this plasmid was derived from a plasmid made by: GinkgoBioworks
Depositor comments: NCBI Reference Sequence: YP_009725302.1Created by gene synthesis with Not1 site.
How to cite: pGBW-m4046312 was a gift from Ginkgo Bioworks & Benjie Chen (Addgene plasmid # 145435 ; http://n2t.net/addgene:145435 ; RRID:Addgene_145435)
